>Addgene plasmid #166989 | GLY, Linear-3, PolyU(4) | addgene full sequence | sequence record 330473 | Addgene NGS Result
TCAGAAGAACTCGTCAAGAAGGCGATAGAAGGCGATGTGCTGCGAATCGGGAGCGGCGATACCGTAAAGC
ACGAGGAAGCGGTCAGCCCATTCGCCGCCAAGCTCTTCAGCAATATCACGGGTAGCCAACGCTATGTCCT
GATAGCGGTCCGCCACACCCAGCCGGCCACAGTCGATGAATCCAGAAAAGCGGCCATTTTCCACCATGAT
ATTCGGCAAGCAGGCATCGCCATGGGTCACGACGAGATCCTCGCCGTCGGGCATGCGCGCCTTGAGCCTG
GCGAACAGTTCGGCTGGCGCGAGCCCCTGATGCTCTTCGTCCAGATCATCCTGATCGACAAGACCGGCTT
CCATCCGAGTACGTGCTCGCTCGATGCGATGTTTCGCTTGGTGGTCGAATGGGCAGGTAGCCGGATCAAG
CGTATGCAGCCGCCGCATTGCATCAGCCATGATGGATACTTTCTCGGCAGGAGCAAGGTGAGATGACAGG
AGATCCTGCCCCGGCACTTCGCCCAATAGCAGCCAGTCCCTTCCCGCTTCAGTGACAACGTCGAGCACAG
CTGCGCAAGGAACGCCCGTCGTGGCCAGCCACGATAGCCGCGCTGCCTCGTCCTGCAGTTCATTCAGGGC
ACCGGACAGGTCGGTCTTGACAAAAAGAACCGGGCGCCCCTGCGCTGACAGCCGGAACACGGCGGCATCA
GAGCAGCCGATTGTCTGTTGTGCCCAGTCATAGCCGAATAGCCTCTCCACCCAAGCGGCCGGAGAACCTG
CGTGCAATCCATCTTGTTCAATCATGCGAAACGATCCTCATCCTGTCTCTTGATCAGATCTTGATCCCCT
GCGCCATCAGATCCTTGGCGGCAAGAAAGCCATCCAGTTTACTTTGCAGGGCTTCCCAACCTTACCAGAG
GGCGCCCCAGCTGGCAATTCCGGTTCGCTTGCTGTCCATAAAACCGCCCAGTCTAGCTATCGCCATGTAA
GCCCACTGCAAGCTACCTGCTTTCTCTTTGCGCTTGCGTTTTCCCTTGTCCAGATAGCCCAGTAGCTGAC
ATTCATCCGGGGTCAGCACCGTTTCTGCGGACTGGCTTTCTACGTGTTCCGCTTCCTTTAGCAGCCCTTG
CGCCCTGAGTGCTTGCGGCAGCGTGAAGCTTTTTGCAAAAGCCTAGGCCTCCAAAAAAGCCTCCTCACTA
CTTCTGGAATAGCTCAGAGGCCGAGGCGGCCTCGGCCTCTGCATAAATAAAAAAAATTAGTCAGCCATGG
GGCGGAGAATGGGCGGAACTGGGCGGAGTTAGGGGCGGGATGGGCGGAGTTAGGGGCGGGACTATGGTTG
CTGACTAATTGAGATGCATGCTTTGCATACTTCTGCCTGCTGGGGAGCCTGGGGACTTTCCACACCTGGT
TGCTGACTAATTGAGATGCATGCTTTGCATACTTCTGCCTGCTGGGGAGCCTGGGGACTTTCCACACCCT
AACTGACACACATTCCACAGCCGGATCCAAGGTCGGGCAGGAAGTCTCTCGTCGCATTGGTGGTTCAGTG
GTAGAATTCTCGCCTGCCACGCGGGAGGCCCGGGTTCGATTCCCGGCCAATGCAATATACTAGCAGCCAA
CTCCAATTTTCGACGGCCATCAGTCGCCGGTCCCAAGCCCGGATAAAATGGGAGGGGGCGGGAAACCGCC
TAACCATGCCGACTGATGGCAGGCCCGGATAGCTCAGTCGGTAGAGCAGCGGCCGCGCGATTCGAGGAAG
GAGGTCTGAGGAGGTCACTGAATCGCGCGGCCGCGGGTCCAGGGTTCAAGTCCCTGTTCGGGCCTGCCAT
CAGTCGGCGTGGACTGTAGAACACTGCCAATGCCGGTCCCAAGCCCGGATAAAAGTGGAGGGTACAGTCC
ACGCTCTAGAGCGGACTTCGGTCCGCTTTTTACTAGGACCTGCAGGCATGCAAGCTTGACGTCGGTTACC
GATATCCATATGGCGGCCGCATCGATCTCGAGCCGCGGACTAGTAACTTGTTTATTGCAGCTTATAATGG
TTACAAATAAAGCAATAGCATCACAAATTTCACAAATAAAGCATTTTTTTCACTGCATTCTAGTTGTGGT
TTGTCCAAACTCATCAATGTATCTTATCATGTCTTACGTAGATAAGTAGCATGGCGGGTTAATCATTAAC
TACAAGGAACCCCTAGTGATGGAGTTGGCCACTCCCTCTCTGCGCGCTCGCTCGCTCACTGAGGCCGGGC
GACCAAAGGTCGCCCGACGCCCGGGCTTTGCCCGGGCGGCCTCAGTGAGCGAGCGAGCGCGCAGAGAGGG
ACAGATCTGCAGATCTGCTGGCGTAATAGCGAAGAGGCCCGCACCGATCGCCCTTCCCAACAGTTGCGCA
GCCTGAATGGCGAATGGAAATTGTAAGCGTTAATATTTTGTTAAAATTCGCGTTAAATTTTTGTTAAATC
AGCTCATTTTTTAACCAATAGGCCGAAATCGGCAAAATCCCTTATAAATCAAAAGAATAGACCGAGATAG
GGT
[37 nt withheld, positions 2524-2560]
AAAGAACGTGGACTCCAACGTCAAAGG
[49 nt withheld, positions 2588-2636]
T
[91 nt withheld, positions 2638-2728]
G
[124 nt withheld, positions 2730-2853]
CAGGTGGCACTTTTCGGGGAAATGTGCGCGGAACCCCTATTTGTTTATTTTTCTAAATACATTCAAATAT
GTATCCGCTCATGAGACAATAACCCTGATAAATGCTTCAATAATATTGAAAAAGGAAGAGTATGAGTATT
CAACATTTCCGTGTCGCCCTTATTCCCTTTTTTGCGGCATTTTGCCTTCCTGTTTTTGCTCACCCAGAAA
CGCTGGTGAAAGTAAAAGATGCTGAAGATCAGTTGGGTGCACGAGTGGGTTACATCGAACTGGATCTCAA
CAGCGGTAAGATCCTTGAGAGTTTTCGCCCCGAAGAACGTTTTCCAATGATGAGCACTTTTAAAGTTCTG
CTATGTGGCGCGGTATTATCCCGTATTGACGCCGGGCAAGAGCAACTCGGTCGCCGCATACACTATTCTC
AGAATGACTTGGTTGAGTACTCACCAGTCACAGAAAAGCATCTTACGGATGGCATGACAGTAAGAGAATT
ATGCAGTGCTGCCATAACCATGAGTGATAACACTGCGGCCAACTTACTTCTGACAACGATCGGAGGACCG
AAGGAGCTAACCGCTTTTTTGCACAACATGGGGGATCATGTAACTCGCCTTGATCGTTGGGAACCGGAGC
TGAATGAAGCCATACCAAACGACGAGCGTGACACCACGATGCCTGTAGCAATGGCAACAACGTTGCGCAA
ACTATTAACTGGCGAACTACTTACTCTAGCTTCCCGGCAACAATTAATAGACTGGATGGAGGCGGATAAA
GTTGCAGGACCACTTCTGCGCTCGGCCCTTCCGGCTGGCTGGTTTATTGCTGATAAATCTGGAGCCGGTG
AGCGTGGGTCTCGCGGTATCATTGCAGCACTGGGGCCAGATGGTAAGCCCTCCCGTATCGTAGTTATCTA
CACGACGGGGAGTCAGGCAACTATGGATGAACGAAATAGACAGATCGCTGAGATAGGTGCCTCACTGATT
AAGCATTGGTAACTGTCAGACCAAGTTTACTCATATATACTTTAGATTGATTTAAAACTTCATTTTTAAT
TTAAAAGGATCTAGGTGAAGATCCTTTTTGATAATCTCATGACCAAAATCCCTTAACGTGAGTTTTCGTT
CCACTGAGCGTCAGACCCCGTAGAAAAGATCAAAGGATCTTCTTGAGATCCTTTTTTTCTGCGCGTAATC
TGCTGCTTGCAAACAAAAAAACCACCGCTACCAGCGGTGGTTTGTTTGCCGGATCAAGAGCTACCAACTC
TTTTTCCGAAGGTAACTGGCTTCAGCAGAGCGCAGATACCAAATACTGTTCTTCTAGTGTAGCCGTAGTT
AGGCCACCACTTCAAGAACTCTGTAGCACCGCCTACATACCTCGCTCTGCTAATCCTGTTACCAGTGGCT
GCTGCCAGTGGCGATAAGTCGTGTCTTACCGGGTTGGACTCAAGACGATAGTTACCGGATAAGGCGCAGC
GGTCGGGCTGAACGGGGGGTTCGTGCACACAGCCCAGCTTGGAGCGAACGACCTACACCGAACTGAGATA
CCTACAGCGTGAGCTATGAGAAAGCGCCACGCTTCCCGAAGGGAGAAAGGCGGACAGGTATCCGGTAAGC
GGCAGGGTCGGAACAGGAGAGCGCACGAGGGAGCTTCCAGGGGGAAACGCCTGGTATCTTTATAGTCCTG
TCGGGTTTCGCCACCTCTGACTTGAGCGTCGATTTTTGTGATGCTCGTCAGGGGGGCGGAGCCTATGGAA
AAACGCCAGCAACGCGGCCTTTTTACGGTTCCTGGCCTTTTGCTGGCCTTTTGCTCACATGTTCTTTCCT
GCGTTATCCCCTGATTCTGTGGATAACCGTATTACCGCCTTTGAGTGAGCTGATACCGCTCGCCGCAGCC
GAACGACCGAGCGCAGCGAGTCAGTGAGCGAGCGCGCAGAGAGGGAGTGGCCAACTCCATCACTAGGGGT
TCCTGGAGGGGTGGAGTCGTGACGTGAATTACGTCATAGGGTTAGGGAGGTCCTGGATCGATCCAGACAT
GATAAGATACATTGATGAGTTTGGACAAACCACAACTAGAATGCAGTGAAAAAAATGCTTTATTTGTGAA
ATTTGTGATGCTATTGCTTTATTTGTAACCATTATAAGCTGCAATAAACAAGTTAACAACAACAATTGCA
TTCATTTTATGTTTCAGGTTCAGGGGGAGGTGTGGGAGGTTTTTTAAAGCAAGTAAAACCTCTACAAATG
TGGTATGGCTGATTATGATCTCTAGTCAAGGCACTATACATCAAATATTCCTTATTAACCCCTTTACAAA
TTAAAAAGCTAAAGGTACACAATTTTTGAGCATAGTTATTAATAGCAGACACTCTATGCCTGTGTGGAGT
AAGAAAAAACAGTATGTTATGATTATAACTGTTATGCCTACTTATAAAGGTTACAGAATATTTTTCCATA
ATTTTCTTGTATAGCAGTGCAGCTTTTTCCTTTGTGGTGTAAATAGCAAAGCAAGCAAGAGTTCTATTAC
TAAACACAGCATGACTCAAAAAACTTAGCAATTCTGAAGGAAAGTCCTTGGGGTCTTCTACCTTTCTCTT
CTTTTTTGGAGGAGTAGAATGTTGAGAGTCAGCAGTAGCCTCATCATCACTAGATGGCATTTCTTCTGAG
CAAAACAGGTTTTCCTCATTAAAGGCATTCCACCACTGCTCCCATTCATCAGTTCCATAGGTTGGAATCT
AAAATACACAAACAATTAGAATCAGTAGTTTAACACATTATACACTTAAAAATTTTATATTTACCTTAGA
GCTTTAAATCTCTGTAGGTAGTTTGTCCAATTATGTCACACCACAGAAGTAAGGTTCCTTCACAAAGATC
CGGACCAAAGCGGCCATCGTGCCTCCCCACTCCTGCAGTTCGGGGGCATGGATGCGCGGATAGCCGCTGC
TGGTTTCCTGGATGCCGACGGATTTGCACTGCCGGTAGAACTCCGCGAGGTCGTCCAGCCTCAGGCAGCA
GCTGAACCAACTCGCGAGGGGATCGAGCCCGGGGTGGGCGAAGAACTCCAGCATGAGATCCCCGCGCTGG
AGGATCATCCAGCCGGCGTCCCGGAAAACGATTCCGAAGCCCAACCTTTCATAGAAGGCGGCGGTGGAAT
CGAAATCTCGTGATGGCAGGTTGGGCGTCGCTTGGTCGGTCATTTCGAACCCCAGAGTCCCGC
Features (pLannotate 1.2.2; 21 found; start..end, strand, type, name):
      1..795     -  CDS            NeoR/KanR: aminoglycoside phosphotransferase from Tn5; aph(3')-II (or nptII); confers resistance to neomycin, kanamycin, and G418 (Geneticin®)
    827..1150    -  CDS            tnpA (fragment): TN5P_ECOLX - Also known as tnp. Experimental evidence at protein level: Swiss-Prot protein existence level 1. Mediates transposition of transposon Tn5 by a 'cut and paste' mechanism. First, the monomeric transposase binds the 19 bp inverted DNA repeats flanking the transposon. Then, dimerization of the DNA- bound transposase creates a synaptic DNA complex. After nicking of the first DNA strand, excision of the transposon proceeds through a series of intermediates. The transposase then mediates the insertion of the transposon at a new site by strand transfer. The activity of the wild- type tran
   1152..1481    -  promoter       SV40 promoter: SV40 enhancer and early promoter
   1523..1593    +  ncRNA          tRNA: Accession: RF00005 - tRNA
   1629..1695    +  ncRNA          twister-P3 (fragment): Accession: RF03154 - type-P3 twister ribozyme
   1702..1813    +  ncRNA          tRNA: Accession: RF00005 - tRNA
   1927..1947    +  misc_feature   MCS (fragment): pUC18/19 multiple cloning site
   2005..2126    +  polyA_signal   SV40 poly(A) signal: SV40 polyadenylation signal
   2175..2304    +  repeat_region  AAV2 ITR (fragment): inverted terminal repeat of adeno-associated virus serotype 2 inverted
   2327..2394    +  CDS            lacZα (fragment): LacZα fragment of β-galactosidase; lacZ fragment
   2425..2853    -  rep_origin     f1 ori (sequence partly withheld): f1 bacteriophage origin of replication; arrow indicates direction of (+) strand synthesis
   2880..2984    +  promoter       AmpR promoter: bla
   2985..3845    +  CDS            AmpR: β-lactamase; bla; confers resistance to ampicillin, carbenicillin, and related antibiotics
   4016..4604    +  rep_origin     ori: high-copy-number ColE1/pMB1/pBR322/pUC origin of replication
   4769..4817    -  repeat_region  AAV2 ITR (fragment): inverted terminal repeat of adeno-associated virus serotype 2 inverted
   4873..5007    -  polyA_signal   SV40 poly(A) signal: SV40 polyadenylation signal
   5030..5113    -  CDS            large T antigen (fragment): large T antigen from SV40 (simian virus 40)
   5432..5452    -  CDS            SV40 NLS: nuclear localization signal of SV40 (simian virus 40) large T antigen
   5582..5647    -  intron         small t intron: SV40 (simian virus 40) small t antigen intron
   5649..5723    -  CDS            small t antigen (fragment): SV40 (simian virus 40) small t antigen
   5726..6046    -  CDS            ble (fragment): BLE_KLEPN - Experimental evidence at protein level: Swiss-Prot protein existence level 1. Binding protein with a strong affinity to the bleomycin family of antibiotics. Binds to CL990; an antimitotic-antibiotic compound. From Klebsiella pneumoniae.
