[The description below was written by a language model from this plasmid's Addgene catalogue record and pLannotate feature annotations shown in this document.]
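Description:
GLY, Linear-3, PolyU(4) is a mammalian expression plasmid built on the pAV backbone and used as a reporter for studying how human RNA polymerase III terminates transcription. It is propagated in E. coli through a high-copy ColE1/pUC-type origin with ampicillin selection (AmpR under its own bla promoter), and it also carries an f1 phage origin. The annotated sequence shows fragments of AAV2 inverted terminal repeats flanking the eukaryotic portion, a legacy of the pAV backbone; the record does not indicate that the plasmid is intended for AAV packaging. An SV40 enhancer/early promoter drives a Tn5-derived NeoR/KanR cassette, which would allow G418 selection in mammalian cells. It is accompanied by Tn5 remnants (partial ble and transposase sequence), and downstream lie the SV40 small t intron and an SV40 polyadenylation signal.

The payload is a synthetic Pol III transcription unit assembled by Gibson cloning. According to the catalogue entry, transcription starts from a glycine tRNA promoter, a gene-internal type of Pol III promoter, which matches the first annotated tRNA feature. Downstream of it the annotation detects a partial twister-type ribozyme motif and a second tRNA-like structured element, followed by an MCS remnant and an SV40 poly(A) signal. The insert is a termination module containing a poly-uracil tract of four residues; "Linear-3" presumably denotes a sequence context variant, but the record does not define it, and the tract itself is not annotated in the feature table. The construct tests how a four-U tract affects Pol III transcription and termination in human cells, presumably as one member of a series that varies tract length and surrounding RNA structure.
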