Addgene plasmid #166989: GLY, Linear-3, PolyU(4)
Purpose: Tests for the impact of 4 uracil in a poly-uracil tract on human polymerase III transcription from a GLY tRNA promoter.
Depositing lab: Julius Lucks. Depositing organization: Northwestern University. Publication: RNA Sequence and Structure Determinants of Pol III Transcriptional Termination in Human Cells. Verosloff MS, Corcoran WK, Dolberg TB, Bushhouse DZ, Leonard JN, Lucks JB. J Mol Biol. 2021 Jun 25;433(13):166978. doi: 10.1016/j.jmb.2021.166978. Epub 2021 Apr 1. PubMed 33811918.
Backbone
  Vector backbone: pAV
  Vector type: Mammalian Expression
Growth in bacteria
  Bacterial resistance: Ampicillin, 100 μg/mL
  Growth temperature: 37°C
  Growth strain: DH5alpha
  Copy number: Unknown
Gene/Insert
  Gene/Insert name: Termination module:PolyU(4)
  Species: Synthetic
  Cloning method: Gibson Cloning
Terms and licenses: Academic/Nonprofit Terms; Industry Terms: Not Available to Industry
How to cite: GLY, Linear-3, PolyU(4) was a gift from Julius Lucks (Addgene plasmid # 166989 ; http://n2t.net/addgene:166989 ; RRID:Addgene_166989)
