>Addgene plasmid #166989 | GLY, Linear-3, PolyU(4) | depositor partial sequence | sequence record 324246 | Terminator Module
GTCTCTCGTCGCATTGGTGGTTCAGTGGTAGAATTCTCGCCTGCCACGCGGGAGGCCCGGGTTCGATTCC
CGGCCAATGCAATATACTAGCAGCCAACTCCAATTTT
